>Addgene plasmid #8842 | pDW363 | depositor full sequence | sequence record 6772 | Author sequence
AGATCTGTTGACAATTAATCATCCGGCTCGTATAATGTGTGGAATTGTGAGCGGATAACAATTCCCCTCT
AGAAATAATTTTGTTTAACTTTAAGAAGGAGATATACATATGGCTGGAGGCCTGAACGATATTTTCGAAG
CTCAGAAAATCGAATGGCACGAGGACACTGGTGGCTCGAGCAAAATCGAAGAAGGTAAACTGGTAATCTG
GATTAACGGCGATAAAGGCTATAACGGTCTCGCTGAAGTCGGTAAGAAATTCGAGAAAGATACCGGAATT
AAAGTCACCGTTGAGCATCCGGATAAACTGGAAGAGAAATTCCCACAGGTTGCGGCAACTGGCGATGGCC
CTGACATTATCTTCTGGGCACACGACCGCTTTGGTGGCTACGCTCAATCTGGCCTGTTGGCTGAAATCAC
CCCGGACAAAGCGTTCCAGGACAAGCTGTATCCGTTTACCTGGGATGCCGTACGTTACAACGGCAAGCTG
ATTGCTTACCCGATCGCTGTTGAAGCGTTATCGCTGATTTATAACAAAGATCTGCTGCCGAACCCGCCAA
AAACCTGGGAAGAGATCCCGGCGCTGGATAAAGAACTGAAAGCGAAAGGTAAGAGCGCGCTGATGTTCAA
CCTGCAAGAACCGTACTTCACCTGGCCGCTGATTGCTGCTGACGGGGGTTATGCGTTCAAGTATGAAAAC
GGCAAGTACGACATTAAAGACGTGGGCGTGGATAACGCTGGCGCGAAAGCGGGTCTGACCTTCCTGGTTG
ACCTGATTAAAAACAAACACATGAATGCAGACACCGATTACTCCATCGCAGAAGCTGCCTTTAATAAAGG
CGAAACAGCGATGACCATCAACGGCCCGTGGGCATGGTCCAACATCGACACCAGCAAAGTGAATTATGGT
GTAACGGTACTGCCGACCTTCAAGGGTCAACCATCCAAACCGTTCGTTGGCGTGCTGAGCGCAGGTATTA
ACGCCGCCAGTCCGAACAAAGAGCTGGCAAAAGAGTTCCTCGAAAACTATCTGCTGACTGATGAAGGTCT
GGAAGCGGTTAATAAAGACAAACCGCTGGGTGCCGTAGCGCTGAAGTCTTACGAGGAAGAGTTGGCGAAA
GATCCACGTATTGCCGCCACCATGGAAAACGCCCAGAAAGGTGAAATCATGCCGAACATCCCGCAGATGT
CCGCTTTCTGGTATGCCGTGCGTACTGCGGTGATCAACGCCGCCAGCGGTCGTCAGACTGTCGATGAAGC
CCTGAAAGACGCGCAGACTAATTCGAGCTCGAACAACAACAACAATAACAATAACAACAACCTCGGGATC
GAGGGAAGGATTTCAGAATTCGGATCCATGAAGGATAACACCGTGCCACTGAAATTGATTGCCCTGTTAG
CGAACGGTGAATTTCACTCTGGCGAGCAGTTGGGTGAAACGCTGGGAATGAGCCGGGCGGCTATTAATAA
ACACATTCAGACACTGCGTGACTGGGGCGTTGATGTCTTTACCGTTCCGGGTAAAGGATACAGCCTGCCT
GAGCCCATCCAGTTACTTAATGCTGAACAGATATTGGGTCAGCTGGATGGCGGTAGTGTAGCCGTGCTGC
CAGTTATTGACTCCACGAATCAGTACCTTCTTGATCGTATCGGAGAGCTTAAATCGGGCGATGCCTGTGT
TGCAGAATACCAGCAGGCTGGCCGTGGTCGCCGGGGGCGGAAATGGTTTTCGCCTTTTGGCGCAAACTTA
TATTTGTCGATGTTCTGGCGTCTGGAACAAGGCCCGGCGGCGGCGATTGGTTTAAGTCTGGTTATCGGTA
TCGTGATGGCGGAAGTATTACGCAAGCTGGGAGCAGATAAAGTTCGTGTCAAATGGCCTAATGACCTCTA
TCTGCAGGATCGCAAGCTGGCAGGCATTCTTGTGGAGCTGACTGGCAAAACTGGCGATGCGGCGCAAATA
GTCATTGGAGCCGGGATCAACATGGCAATGCGCCGTGTTGAAGAGAGTGTCGTTAATCAGGGGTGGATCA
CGCTGCAGGAAGCGGGGATCAATCTCGATCGTAATACGTTGGCGGCCATGCTAATACGTGAATTACGTGC
TGCGTTGGAACTCTTCGAACAAGAAGGATTGGCACCTTATCTGTCGCGCTGGGAAAAGCTGGATAATTTT
ATTAATCGCCCAGTGAAACTTATCATTGGTGATAAAGAAATATTTGGCATTTCACGCGGAATAGACAAAC
AGGGGGCTTTATTACTTGAGCAGGATGGAATAATAAAACCCTGGATGGGCGGTGAAATATCCCTGCGTAG
TGCAGAAAAATAAGCTTGGCACTGGCCGTCGTTTTACAACGTCGTGACTGGGAAAACCCTGGCGTTACCC
AACTTAATCGCCTTGCAGCACATCCCCCTTTCGCCAGCTGGCGTAATAGCGAAGAGGCCCGCACCGATCG
CCCTTCCCAACAGTTGCGCAGCCTGAATGGCGAATGGCAGCTTGGCTGTTTTGGCGGATGAGATAAGATT
TTCAGCCTGATACAGATTAAATCAGAACGCAGAAGCGGTCTGATAAAACAGAATTTGCCTGGCGGCAGTA
GCGCGGTGGTCCCACCTGACCCCATGCCGAACTCAGAAGTGAAACGCCGTAGCGCCGATGGTAGTGTGGG
GTCTCCCCATGCGAGAGTAGGGAACTGCCAGGCATCAAATAAAACGAAAGGCTCAGTCGAAAGACTGGGC
CTTTCGTTTTATCTGTTGTTTGTCGGTGAACGCTCTCCTGAGTAGGACAAATCCGCCGGGAGCGGATTTG
AACGTTGCGAAGCAACGGCCCGGAGGGTGGCGGGCAGGACGCCCGCCATAAACTGCCAGGCATCAAATTA
AGCAGAAGGCCATCCTGACGGATGGCCTTTTTGCGTTTCTACAAACTCTTTTTGTTTATTTTTCTAAATA
CATTCAAATATGTATCCGCTCATGAGACAATAACCCTGATAAATGCTTCAATAATATTGAAAAAGGAAGA
GTATGAGTATTCAACATTTCCGTGTCGCCCTTATTCCCTTTTTTGCGGCATTTTGCCTTCCTGTTTTTGC
TCACCCAGAAACGCTGGTGAAAGTAAAAGATGCTGAAGATCAGTTGGGTGCACGAGTGGGTTACATCGAA
CTGGATCTCAACAGCGGTAAGATCCTTGAGAGTTTTCGCCCCGAAGAACGTTCTCCAATGATGAGCACTT
TTAAAGTTCTGCTATGTGGCGCGGTATTATCCCGTGTTGACGCCGGGCAAGAGCAACTCGGTCGCCGCAT
ACACTATTCTCAGAATGACTTGGTTGAGTACTCACCAGTCACAGAAAAGCATCTTACGGATGGCATGACA
GTAAGAGAATTATGCAGTGCTGCCATAACCATGAGTGATAACACTGCGGCCAACTTACTTCTGACAACGA
TCGGAGGACCGAAGGAGCTAACCGCTTTTTTGCACAACATGGGGGATCATGTAACTCGCCTTGATCGTTG
GGAACCGGAGCTGAATGAAGCCATACCAAACGACGAGCGTGACACCACGATGCCTGTAGCAATGGCAACA
ACGTTGCGCAAACTATTAACTGGCGAACTACTTACTCTAGCTTCCCGGCAACAATTAATAGACTGGATGG
AGGCGGATAAAGTTGCAGGACCACTTCTGCGCTCGGCCCTTCCGGCTGGCTGGTTTATTGCTGATAAATC
TGGAGCCGGTGAGCGTGGGTCTCGCGGTATCATTGCAGCACTGGGGCCAGATGGTAAGCCCTCCCGTATC
GTAGTTATCTACACGACGGGGAGTCAGGCAACTATGGATGAACGAAATAGACAGATCGCTGAGATAGGTG
CCTCACTGATTAAGCATTGGTAACTGTCAGACCAAGTTTACTCATATATACTTTAGATTGATT
[38 nt withheld, positions 3914-3951]
A
[37 nt withheld, positions 3953-3989]
ATTTTGTTAAAATTCGCGTTAAATTTTTGTTAAATCAGCTCATTTTTTAACCAATAGGCCGAAATCGGCA
AAATCCCTTATAAATCAAAAGAATAGCCCGAGATAGGGT
[37 nt withheld, positions 4099-4135]
AAAGAACGTGGACTCCAACGTCAAAGG
[141 nt withheld, positions 4163-4303]
G
[125 nt withheld, positions 4305-4429]
AAAGGATCTAGGTGAAGATCCTTTTTGATAATCTCATGACCAAAATCCCTTAACGTGAGTTTTCGTTCCA
CTGAGCGTCAGACCCCGTAGAAAAGATCAAAGGATCTTCTTGAGATCCTTTTTTTCTGCGCGTAATCTGC
TGCTTGCAAACAAAAAAACCACCGCTACCAGCGGTGGTTTGTTTGCCGGATCAAGAGCTACCAACTCTTT
TTCCGAAGGTAACTGGCTTCAGCAGAGCGCAGATACCAAATACTGTCCTTCTAGTGTAGCCGTAGTTAGG
CCACCACTTCAAGAACTCTGTAGCACCGCCTACATACCTCGCTCTGCTAATCCTGTTACCAGTGGCTGCT
GCCAGTGGCGATAAGTCGTGTCTTACCGGGTTGGACTCAAGACGATAGTTACCGGATAAGGCGCAGCGGT
CGGGCTGAACGGGGGGTTCGTGCACACAGCCCAGCTTGGAGCGAACGACCTACACCGAACTGAGATACCT
ACAGCGTGAGCTATGAGAAAGCGCCACGCTTCCCGAAGGGAGAAAGGCGGACAGGTATCCGGTAAGCGGC
AGGGTCGGAACAGGAGAGCGCACGAGGGAGCTTCCAGGGGGAAACGCCTGGTATCTTTATAGTCCTGTCG
GGTTTCGCCACCTCTGACTTGAGCGTCGATTTTTGTGATGCTCGTCAGGGGGGCGGAGCCTATGGAAAAA
CGCCAGCAACGCGGCCTTTTTACGGTTCCTGGCCTTTTGCTGGCCTTTTGCTCACATGTTCTTTCCTGCG
TTATCCCCTGATTCTGTGGATAACCGTATTACCGCCTTTGAGTGAGCTGATACCGCTCGCCGCAGCCGAA
CGACCGAGCGCAGCGAGTCAGTGAGCGAGGAAGCGGAAGAGCGCCTGATGCGGTATTTTCTCCTTACGCA
TCTGTGCGGTATTTCACACCGCATATGGTGCACTCTCAGTACAATCTGCTCTGATGCCGCATAGTTAAGC
CAGTATACACTCCGCTATCGCTACGTGACTGGGTCATGGCTGCGCCCCGACACCCGCCAACACCCGCTGA
CGCGCCCTGACGGGCTTGTCTGCTCCCGGCATCCGCTTACAGACAAGCTGTGACCGTCTCCGGGAGCTGC
ATGTGTCAGAGGTTTTCACCGTCATCACCGAAACGCGCGAGGCAGCTGCGGTAAAGCTCATCAGCGTGGT
CGTGCAGCGATTCACAGATGTCTGCCTGTTCATCCGCGTCCAGCTCGTTGAGTTTCTCCAGAAGCGTTAA
TGTCTGGCTTCTGATAAAGCGGGCCATGTTAAGGGCGGTTTTTTCCTGTTTGGTCACTTGATGCCTCCGT
GTAAGGGGGAATTTCTGTTCATGGGGGTAATGATACCGATGAAACGAGAGAGGATGCTCACGATACGGGT
TACTGATGATGAACATGCCCGGTTACTGGAACGTTGTGAGGGTAAACAACTGGCGGTATGGATGCGGCGG
GACCAGAGAAAAATCACTCAGGGTCAATGCCAGCGCTTCGTTAATACAGATGTAGGTGTTCCACAGGGTA
GCCAGCAGCATCCTGCGATGCAGATCCGGAACATAATGGTGCAGGGCGCTGACTTCCGCGTTTCCAGACT
TTACGAAACACGGAAACCGAAGACCATTCATGTTGTTGCTCAGGTCGCAGACGTTTTGCAGCAGCAGTCG
CTTCACGTTCGCTCGCGTATCGGTGATTCATTCTGCTAACCAGTAAGGCAACCCCGCCAGCCTAGCCGGG
TCCTCAACGACAGGAGCACGATCATGCGCACCCGTGGCCAGGACCCAACGCTGCCCGAGATGCGCCGCGT
GCGGCTGCTGGAGATGGCGGACGCGATGGATATGTTCTGCCAAGGGTTGGTTTGCGCATTCACAGTTCTC
CGCAAGAATTGATTGGCTCCAATTCTTGGAGTGGTGAATCCGTTAGCGAGGTGCCGCCGGCTTCCATTCA
GGTCGAGGTGGCCCGGCTCCATGCACCGCGACGCAACGCGGGGAGGCAGACAAGGTATAGGGCGGCGCCT
ACAATCCATGCCAACCCGTTCCATGTGCTCGCCGAGGCGGCATAAATCGCCGTGACGATCAGCGGTCCAG
TGATCGAAGTTAGGCTGGTAAGAGCCGCGAGCGATCCTTGAAGCTGTCCCTGATGGTCGTCATCTACCTG
CCTGGACAGCATGGCCTGCAACGCGGGCATCCCGATGCCGCCGGAAGCGAGAAGAATCATAATGGGGAAG
GCCATCCAGCCTCGCGTCGCGAACGCCAGCAAGACGTAGCCCAGCGCGTCGGCCGCCATGCCGGCGATAA
TGGCCTGCTTCTCGCCGAAACGTTTGGTGGCGGGACCAGTGACGAAGGCTTGAGCGAGGGCGTGCAAGAT
TCCGAATACCGCAAGCGACAGGCCGATCATCGTCGCGCTCCAGCGAAAGCGGTCCTCGCCGAAAATGACC
CAGAGCGCTGCCGGCACCTGTCCTACGAGTTGCATGATAAAGAAGACAGTCATAAGTGCGGCGACGATAG
TCATGCCCCGCGCCCACCGGAAGGAGCTGACTGGGTTGAAGGCTCTCAAGGGCATCGGTCGAGATCCCGG
TGCCTAATGAGTGAGCTAACTTACATTAATTGCGTTGCGCTCACTGCCCGCTTTCCAGTCGGGAAACCTG
TCGTGCCAGCTGCATTAATGAATCGGCCAACGCGCGGGGAGAGGCGGTTTGCGTATTGGGCGCCAGGGTG
GTTTTTCTTTTCACCAGTGAGACGGGCAACAGCTGATTGCCCTTCACCGCCTGGCCCTGAGAGAGTTGCA
GCAAGCGGTCCACGCTGGTTTGCCCCAGCAGGCGAAAATCCTGTTTGATGGTGGTTAACGGCGGGATATA
ACATGAGCTGTCTTCGGTATCGTCGTATCCCACTACCGAGATATCCGCACCAACGCGCAGCCCGGACTCG
GTAATGGCGCGCATTGCGCCCAGCGCCATCTGATCGTTGGCAACCAGCATCGCAGTGGGAACGATGCCCT
CATTCAGCATTTGCATGGTTTGTTGAAAACCGGACATGGCACTCCAGTCGCCTTCCCGTTCCGCTATCGG
CTGAATTTGATTGCGAGTGAGATATTTATGCCAGCCAGCCAGACGCAGACGCGCCGAGACAGAACTTAAT
GGGCCCGCTAACAGCGCGATTTGCTGGTGACCCAATGCGACCAGATGCTCCACGCCCAGTCGCGTACCGT
CTTCATGGGAGAAAATAATACTGTTGATGGGTGTCTGGTCAGAGACATCAAGAAATAACGCCGGAACATT
AGTGCAGGCAGCTTCCACAGCAATGGCATCCTGGTCATCCAGCGGATAGTTAATGATCAGCCCACTGACG
CGTTGCGCGAGAAGATTGTGCACCGCCGCTTTACAGGCTTCGACGCCGCTTCGTTCTACCATCGACACCA
CCACGCTGGCACCCAGTTGATCGGCGCGAGATTTAATCGCCGCGACAATTTGCGACGGCGCGTGCAGGGC
CAGACTGGAGGTGGCAACGCCAATCAGCAACGACTGTTTGCCCGCCAGTTGTTGTGCCACGCGGTTGGGA
ATGTAATTCAGCTCCGCCATCGCCGCTTCCACTTTTTCCCGCGTTTTCGCAGAAACGTGGCTGGCCTGGT
TCACCACGCGGGAAACGGTCTGATAAGAGACACCGGCATACTCTGCGACATCGTATAACGTTACTGGTTT
CACATTCACCACCCTGAATTGACTCTCTTCCGGGCGCTATCATGCCATACCGCGAAAGGTTTTGCGCCAT
TCGATGGTGTCCGGGATCTCGACGCTCTCCCTTATGCGACTCCTGCATTAGGAAGCAGCCCAGTAGTAGG
TTGAGGCCGTTGAGCACCGCCGCCGCAAGGAATGGTGCATGCAAGGAGATGGCGCCCAACAGTCCCCCGG
CCACGGGGCCTGCCACCATACCCACGCCGAAACAAGCGCTCATGAGCCCGAAGTGGCGAGCCCGATCTTC
CCCATCGGTGATGTCGGCGATATAGGCGCCAGCAACCGCACCTGTGGCGCCGGTGATGCCGGCCACGATG
CGTCCGGCGTAGAGGATCG
Features (pLannotate 1.2.2; 21 found; start..end, strand, type, name):
      8..37      +  promoter       trc promoter: strong E. coli promoter; hybrid between the trp and lac UV5 promoters
     41..65      +  protein_bind   lac operator: The lac repressor binds to the lac operator to inhibit transcription in E. coli. This inhibition can be relieved by adding lactose or isopropyl-β-D-thiogalactopyranoside (IPTG). lac repressor encoded by lacI
     80..102     +  RBS            RBS: efficient ribosome binding site from bacteriophage T7 gene 10 (Olins and Rangwala, 1989)
    182..1279    +  CDS            MBP: maltose binding protein from E. coli; malE (mutated); This version of the gene does not encode a signal sequence, so MBP will remain in the cytosol.
   1358..2323    +  CDS            BirA: E. coli biotin protein ligase; birA
   2330..2484    +  CDS            lacZα (fragment): LacZα fragment of β-galactosidase; lacZ fragment
   2577..2692    +  ncRNA          5S rRNA: Accession: RF00001 - 5S ribosomal RNA
   2696..2782    +  terminator     rrnB T1 terminator: Escherichia coli rrnB; transcription terminator T1 from the E. coli rrnB gene
   2874..2901    +  terminator     rrnB T2 terminator: transcription terminator T2 from the E. coli rrnB gene
   2921..3012    +  promoter       AmpR promoter: bla
   3013..3873    +  CDS            AmpR: β-lactamase; bla; confers resistance to ampicillin, carbenicillin, and related antibiotics
   3915..4428    -  rep_origin     M13 ori (sequence partly withheld): M13 bacteriophage origin of replication; arrow indicates direction of (+) strand synthesis
   4539..5127    +  rep_origin     ori: high-copy-number ColE1/pMB1/pBR322/pUC origin of replication
   5313..5453    -  misc_feature   bom: basis of mobility region from pBR322
   5555..5746    -  CDS            rop: Rop protein, which maintains plasmids at low copy number; rop
   5750..6145    +  CDS            YPB1_ECOLX: Protein predicted: Swiss-Prot protein existence level 4. From Escherichia coli.
   6387..7011    -  CDS            TcR (fragment): tetracycline efflux protein; tet; confers resistance to tetracycline
   7026..7047    -  protein_bind   CAP binding site: CAP binding activates transcription in the presence of cAMP. E. coli catabolite activator protein
   7060..8142    -  CDS            lacI: lac repressor; lacI; The lac repressor binds to the lac operator to inhibit transcription in E. coli. This inhibition can be relieved by adding lactose or isopropyl-β-D-thiogalactopyranoside (IPTG).
   8143..8220    -  promoter       lacI promoter: lacI
   8228..8507    -  CDS            TcR (fragment): tetracycline efflux protein; tet; confers resistance to tetracycline
