[The description below was written by a language model from this plasmid's Addgene catalogue record and pLannotate feature annotations shown in this document.]
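Description:
pDW363 is an empty bacterial expression vector derived from the pMal-C2 backbone and designed for producing site-specifically biotinylated proteins in Escherichia coli. It is maintained under ampicillin selection (β-lactamase with its own promoter) and replicates from a ColE1/pMB1-type origin. The bom region and the rop gene are retained, consistent with the catalogue listing it as low copy. An M13 phage origin is also present, along with nonfunctional tetracycline-resistance fragments that appear to be backbone remnants. The annotated sequence is 8,508 nt, larger than the roughly 6.7 kb listed for the parental backbone, which fits with the added sequences.

Expression is driven by the IPTG-inducible trc promoter with a lac operator and a phage T7 gene 10 ribosome binding site, and is held in check by a plasmid-borne lacI repressor gene. The natural signal peptide of maltose-binding protein has been removed and replaced by a biotin acceptor peptide (BAP), so the fusion stays in the cytosol. The BAP itself is not annotated in the feature table, though there is unannotated space between the RBS and the MBP coding region where it would sit. Downstream of MBP lies the birA gene encoding E. coli biotin protein ligase, followed by a lacZα fragment and the rrnB T1 and T2 terminators. No separate promoter is annotated for birA, suggesting that it is co-transcribed from the trc promoter.

According to the depositor, a protein of interest can be cloned by restriction enzymes either directly behind the BAP or as a fusion to the C-terminus of BAP-tagged MBP. The overproduced BirA ensures efficient in vivo biotinylation of the tagged protein when biotin is supplied in the medium.
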