Addgene plasmid #8842: pDW363
Purpose: (Empty Backbone)
Depositing lab: David Waugh. Depositing organization: National Cancer Institute (NCI). Publication: A versatile plasmid expression vector for the production of biotinylated proteins by site-specific, enzymatic modification in Escherichia coli. Tsao KL, DeBarbieri B, Michel H, Waugh DS. Gene. 1996 Feb 22. 169(1):59-64. 10.1016/0378-1119(95)00762-8 PubMed 8635750.
Backbone
  Vector backbone: pMal-C2
  Backbone manufacturer: New England Biolabs
  Backbone size (bp): 6700
  Modifications to backbone: Natural N-terminal signal peptide of MBP deleted and replaced by biotin acceptor peptide.
  Vector type: Bacterial Expression
  Tag / fusion protein: biotin acceptor peptide (N terminal on backbone); MBP (N terminal on backbone)
Growth in bacteria
  Bacterial resistance: Ampicillin, 100 μg/mL
  Growth temperature: 37°C
  Growth strain: DH5alpha
  Copy number: Low Copy
Gene/Insert
  Cloning method: Restriction Enzyme
  Sequencing primers: 5′ MBP-F; 3′ M13_pUC_fwd; M13-F20
Terms and licenses: Academic/Nonprofit Terms; Industry Terms: Not Available to Industry
Depositor comments: This plasmid expression vector enables a protein of interest to be produced with a biotin acceptor peptide (BAP) fused directly to its N-terminus, or, alternatively, as a fusion to the C-terminus of E. coli maltose-binding protein with the BAP on its N-terminus. pDW363 also overproduces biotin holoenzyme synthetase (BirA) to ensure efficient biotinylation of BAP-tagged proteins in vivo. Add biotin to the medium (50 mM) when cultivating cells that contain pDW363 or it derivatives.
How to cite: pDW363 was a gift from David Waugh (Addgene plasmid # 8842 ; http://n2t.net/addgene:8842 ; RRID:Addgene_8842)
