>Addgene plasmid #8842 | pDW363 | addgene partial sequence | sequence record 17311 | MBP-F 5'-GATGAAGCCCTGAAAGACGCGCAG-3'
CACACAATAACAATAACAACAACCTCGGGATCGAGGGAAGGATTTCAGAATTCGGATCCATGAAGGATAA
CACCGTGCCACTGAAATTGATTGCCCTGTTAGCGAACGGTGAATTTCACTCTGGCGAGCAGTTGGGTGAA
ACGCTGGGAATGAGCCGGGCGGCTATTAATAAACACATTCAGACACTGCGTGACTGGGGCGTTGATGTCT
TTACCGTTCCGGGTAAAGGATACACCCTGCCT
